>Addgene plasmid #188936 | pBS-SKII-URA-GAL1-fCLIP-3xHA | addgene full sequence | sequence record 371342 | Addgene NGS Result
CGGTTCAGGTGGATCTGGTTCTGATCCACTAGTTCTAGAGCGGCCGCCACCGCGGTGGAGCTCCAGCTTT
TGTTCCCTTTAGTGAGGGTTAATTGCGCGCTTGGCGTAATCATGGTCATAGCTGTTTCCTGTGTGAAATT
GTTATCCGCTCACAATTCCACACAACATACGAGCCGGAAGCATAAAGTGTAAAGCCTGGGGTGCCTAATG
AGTGAGCTAACTCACATTAATTGCGTTGCGCTCACTGCCCGCTTTCCAGTCGGGAAACCTGTCGTGCCAG
CTGCATTAATGAATCGGCCAACGCGCGGGGAGAGGCGGTTTGCGTATTGGGCGCTCTTCCGCTTCCTCGC
TCACTGACTCGCTGCGCTCGGTCGTTCGGCTGCGGCGAGCGGTATCAGCTCACTCAAAGGCGGTAATACG
GTTATCCACAGAATCAGGGGATAACGCAGGAAAGAACATGTGAGCAAAAGGCCAGCAAAAGGCCAGGAAC
CGTAAAAAGGCCGCGTTGCTGGCGTTTTTCCATAGGCTCCGCCCCCCTGACGAGCATCACAAAAATCGAC
GCTCAAGTCAGAGGTGGCGAAACCCGACAGGACTATAAAGATACCAGGCGTTTCCCCCTGGAAGCTCCCT
CGTGCGCTCTCCTGTTCCGACCCTGCCGCTTACCGGATACCTGTCCGCCTTTCTCCCTTCGGGAAGCGTG
GCGCTTTCTCATAGCTCACGCTGTAGGTATCTCAGTTCGGTGTAGGTCGTTCGCTCCAAGCTGGGCTGTG
TGCACGAACCCCCCGTTCAGCCCGACCGCTGCGCCTTATCCGGTAACTATCGTCTTGAGTCCAACCCGGT
AAGACACGACTTATCGCCACTGGCAGCAGCCACTGGTAACAGGATTAGCAGAGCGAGGTATGTAGGCGGT
GCTACAGAGTTCTTGAAGTGGTGGCCTAACTACGGCTACACTAGAAGAACAGTATTTGGTATCTGCGCTC
TGCTGAAGCCAGTTACCTTCGGAAAAAGAGTTGGTAGCTCTTGATCCGGCAAACAAACCACCGCTGGTAG
CGGTGGTTTTTTTGTTTGCAAGCAGCAGATTACGCGCAGAAAAAAAGGATCTCAAGAAGATCCTTTGATC
TTTTCTACGGGGTCTGACGCTCAGTGGAACGAAAACTCACGTTAAGGGATTTTGGTCATGAGATTATCAA
AAAGGATCTTCACCTAGATCCTTTTAAATTAAAAATGAAGTTTTAAATCAATCTAAAGTATATATGAGTA
AACTTGGTCTGACAGTTACCAATGCTTAATCAGTGAGGCACCTATCTCAGCGATCTGTCTATTTCGTTCA
TCCATAGTTGCCTGACTCCCCGTCGTGTAGATAACTACGATACGGGAGGGCTTACCATCTGGCCCCAGTG
CTGCAATGATACCGCGAGACCCACGCTCACCGGCTCCAGATTTATCAGCAATAAACCAGCCAGCCGGAAG
GGCCGAGCGCAGAAGTGGTCCTGCAACTTTATCCGCCTCCATCCAGTCTATTAATTGTTGCCGGGAAGCT
AGAGTAAGTAGTTCGCCAGTTAATAGTTTGCGCAACGTTGTTGCCATTGCTACAGGCATCGTGGTGTCAC
GCTCGTCGTTTGGTATGGCTTCATTCAGCTCCGGTTCCCAACGATCAAGGCGAGTTACATGATCCCCCAT
GTTGTGCAAAAAAGCGGTTAGCTCCTTCGGTCCTCCGATCGTTGTCAGAAGTAAGTTGGCCGCAGTGTTA
TCACTCATGGTTATGGCAGCACTGCATAATTCTCTTACTGTCATGCCATCCGTAAGATGCTTTTCTGTGA
CTGGTGAGTACTCAACCAAGTCATTCTGAGAATAGTGTATGCGGCGACCGAGTTGCTCTTGCCCGGCGTC
AATACGGGATAATACCGCGCCACATAGCAGAACTTTAAAAGTGCTCATCATTGGAAAACGTTCTTCGGGG
CGAAAACTCTCAAGGATCTTACCGCTGTTGAGATCCAGTTCGATGTAACCCACTCGTGCACCCAACTGAT
CTTCAGCATCTTTTACTTTCACCAGCGTTTCTGGGTGAGCAAAAACAGGAAGGCAAAATGCCGCAAAAAA
GGGAATAAGGGCGACACGGAAATGTTGAATACTCATACTCTTCCTTTTTCAATATTATTGAAGCATTTAT
CAGGGTTATTGTCTCATGAGCGGATACATATTTGAATGTATTTAGAAAAATAAACAAATAGGGGTTCCGC
GCACATTTCCCCGAAAAGTGCCACCTAAATTGTAAGCGTTAATATTTTGTTAAAATTCGCGTTAAATTTT
TGTTAAATCAGCTCATTTTTTAACCAATAGGCCGAAATCGGCAAAATCCCTTATAAATCAAAAGAATAGA
CCGAGATAGGGT
[37 nt withheld, positions 2393-2429]
AAAGAACGTGGACTCCAACGTCAAAGG
[49 nt withheld, positions 2457-2505]
T
[91 nt withheld, positions 2507-2597]
G
[124 nt withheld, positions 2599-2722]
CCCATTCGCCATTCAGGCTGCGCAACTGTTGGGAAGGGCGATCGGTGCGGGCCTCTTCGCTATTACGCCA
GCTGGCGAAAGGGGGATGTGCTGCAAGGCGATTAAGTTGGGTAACGCCAGGGTTTTCCCAGTCACGACGT
TGTAAAACGACGGCCAGTGAGCGCGCGTAATACGACTCACTATAGGGCGAATTGGGTACCGGGCCCCCCC
TCGAGGTCGACGGTATAGATAAGCTTGATATCGAATTGGTCACCCGGCCAGCGACATGGAGGCCCAGAAT
ACCCTCCTTGACAGTCTTGACGTGCGCAGCTCAGGGGCATGATGTGACTGTCGCCCGTACATTTAGCCCA
TACATCCCCATGTATAATCATTTGCATCCATACATTTTGATGGCCGCACGGCGCGAAGCAAAAATTACGG
CTCCTCGCTGCAGACCTGCGAGCAGGGAAACGCTCCCCTCACAGACGCGTTGAATTGTCCCCACGCCGCG
CCCCTGTAGAGAAATATAAAAGGTTAGGATTTGCCACTGAGGTTCTTCTTTCATATACTTCCTTTTAAAA
TCTTGCTAGGATACAGTTCTCACATCACATCCGAACATAAACAACCATGACAGTCAACACTAAGACCTAT
AGTGAGAGAGCAGAAACTCATGCCTCACCAGTAGCACAACGATTATTTCGATTAATGGAACTGAAGAAAA
CCAATTTATGTGCATCAATTGATGTTGATACCACTAAGGAATTCCTTGAATTAATTGATAAATTGGGTCC
TTATGTATGCTTAATCAAGACTCATATTGATATAATCAATGATTTTTCCTATGAATCCACTATTGAACCA
TTATTAGAACTTTCACGTAAACATCAATTTATGATTTTTGAAGATAGAAAATTTGCTGATATTGGTAATA
CCGTGAAGAAACAATATATTGGTGGAGTTTATAAAATTAGTAGTTGGGCAGATATTACTAATGCTCATGG
TGTCACTGGGAATGGAGTAGTTGAAGGATTAAAACAGGGAGCTAAAGAAACCACCACCAACCAAGAGCCA
AGAGGGTTATTGATGTTAGCTGAATTATCATCAGTGGGATCATTAGCATATGGAGAATATTCTCAAAAAA
CTGTTGAAATTGCTAAATCCGATAAGGAATTTGTTATTGGATTTATTGCCCAACGTGATATGGGTGGACA
AGAAGAAGGATTTGATTGGCTTATTATGACACCTGGAGTTGGATTAGATGATAAAGGTGATGGATTAGGA
CAACAATATAGAACTGTTGATGAAGTTGTTAGCACTGGAACTGATATTATCATTGTTGGTAGAGGATTGT
TTGGTAAAGGAAGAGATCCAGATATTGAAGGTAAAAGGTATAGAGATGCTGGTTGGAATGCTTATTTGAA
AAAGACTGGCCAATTATAATCAGTACTGACAATAAAAAGATTCTTGTTTTCAAGAACTTGTCATTTGTAT
AGTTTTTTTATATTGTAGTTGTTCTATTTTAATCAAATGTTAGCGTGATTTATATTTTTTTTCGCCTCGA
CATCATCTGCCCAGATGCGAAGTTAAGTGCGCAGAAAGTAATATCATGCGTCAATCGTATGTGAATGCTG
GTCGCTATACTGCTGTCGATTCGATACTAACGCCGCCGGATTAGAAGCCGCCGAGCGGGCGACAGCCCTC
CGACGGAAGACTCTCCTCCGTGCGTCCTCGTCTTCACCGGTCGCGTTCCTGAAACGCAGATGTGCCTCGC
GCCGCACTGCTCCGAACAATAAAGATTCTACAATACTAGCTTTTATGGTTATGAAGAGGAAAAATTGGCA
GTAACCTGGCCCCACAAACCTTCAAATTAACGAATCAAATTAACAACCATAGGATGATAATGCGATTAGT
TTTTTAGCCTTATTTCTGGGGTAATTAATCAGCGAAGCGATGATTTTTGATCTATTAACAGATATATAAA
TGGAAAAGCTGCATAACCACTTTAACTAATACTTTCAACATTTTCAGTTTGTATTACTTCTTATTCAAAT
GTCATAAAAGTATCAACAAAAAATTGTTAATATACCTCTATACTTTAACGTCAAGGAGATGGACAAAGAC
TGCGAAATGAAGCGCACCACCCTGGATAGCCCTCTGGGCAAGCTGGAACTGTCTGGGTGCGAACAGGGCC
TGCACCGTATCATCTTCCTGGGCAAAGGAACATCTGCCGCCGACGCCGTGGAAGTGCCTGCCCCAGCCGC
CGTGCTGGGCGGACCAGAGCCACTGATCCAGGCCACCGCCTGGCTCAACGCCTACTTTCACCAGCCTGAG
GCCATCGAGGAGTTCCCTGTGCCAGCCCTGCACCACCCAGTGTTCCAGCAGGAGAGCTTTACCCGCCAGG
TGCTGTGGAAACTGCTGAAAGTGGTGAAGTTCGGAGAGGTCATCAGCGAGAGCCACCTGGCCGCCCTGGT
GGGCAATCCCGCCGCCACCGCCGCCGTGAACACCGCCCTGGACGGAAATCCCGTGCCCATTCTGATCCCC
TGCCACCGGGTGGTGCAGGGCGACAGCGACGTGGGGCCCTACCTGGGCGGGCTCGCCGTGAAAGAGTGGC
TGCTGGCCCACGAGGGCCACAGACTGGGCAAGCCTGGGCTGGGTTACCCATACGATGTTCCTGACTATGC
GGGCTATCCCTATGACGTCCCGGACTATGCGGGATCCTATCCATATGACGTTCCAGATTACGCTGCTCAG
TG
Features (pLannotate 1.2.2; 19 found; start..end, strand, type, name):
     23..63      -  misc_feature   MCS (fragment): pBluescript multiple cloning site
     76..94      -  promoter       T3 promoter: promoter for bacteriophage T3 RNA polymerase
    139..155     -  protein_bind   lac operator: The lac repressor binds to the lac operator to inhibit transcription in E. coli. This inhibition can be relieved by adding lactose or isopropyl-β-D-thiogalactopyranoside (IPTG). lac repressor encoded by lacI
    163..193     -  promoter       lac promoter: promoter for the E. coli lac operon
    208..229     -  protein_bind   CAP binding site: CAP binding activates transcription in the presence of cAMP. E. coli catabolite activator protein
    242..334     -  CDS            lacI (fragment): lac repressor; lacI; The lac repressor binds to the lac operator to inhibit transcription in E. coli. This inhibition can be relieved by adding lactose or isopropyl-β-D-thiogalactopyranoside (IPTG).
    517..1105    -  rep_origin     ori: high-copy-number ColE1/pMB1/pBR322/pUC origin of replication
   1276..2136    -  CDS            AmpR: β-lactamase; bla; confers resistance to ampicillin, carbenicillin, and related antibiotics
   2137..2241    -  promoter       AmpR promoter: bla
   2294..2722    -  rep_origin     f1 ori (sequence partly withheld): f1 bacteriophage origin of replication; arrow indicates direction of (+) strand synthesis
   2727..2882    -  CDS            lacZα (fragment): LacZα fragment of β-galactosidase; lacZ fragment
   2890..2908    +  promoter       T7 promoter: promoter for bacteriophage T7 RNA polymerase
   2917..2969    -  misc_feature   MCS (fragment): pBluescript multiple cloning site
   2985..3328    +  promoter       TEF promoter: Ashbya gossypii TEF promoter
   3347..4135    +  CDS            URA3: PYRF_YEAST - Experimental evidence at protein level: Swiss-Prot protein existence level 1. From Saccharomyces cerevisiae (strain ATCC 204508 / S288c) (Baker's yeast).
   4147..4344    +  terminator     TEF terminator: Ashbya gossypii TEF terminator
   4369..4810    +  promoter       GAL1 promoter: S. cerevisiae GAL1; inducible promoter, regulated by Gal4
   4811..5356    +  CDS            CLIP-tag™: human O6-alkylguanine-DNA-alkyltransferase variant that forms covalent bonds with benzylcytosine derivatives fast-reacting variant, optimized for mammalian expression
   5357..5446    +  CDS            3xHA: three tandem HA epitope tags
