[The description below was written by a language model from this plasmid's Addgene catalogue record and pLannotate feature annotations shown in this document.]
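Description:
pBS-SKII-URA-GAL1-fCLIP-3xHA is a 5.45 kb template plasmid built on pBluescript II SK(+) that carries a cassette for integration into the Saccharomyces cerevisiae genome to create N-terminal fusions for fluorescent labeling of proteins. In E. coli it is maintained at high copy through the ColE1/pUC origin and selected with ampicillin via the β-lactamase gene. The backbone also retains the usual pBluescript elements: an f1 origin, lac promoter/operator and lacZα remnants, and T7 and T3 promoters flanking what remains of the multiple cloning site. No yeast replication origin or centromere is annotated, consistent with a design in which the cassette functions only after chromosomal integration.

The synthetic insert, assembled by Gibson cloning, has two parts in the same orientation. The first is a URA3 marker expressed from the Ashbya gossypii TEF promoter and terminator, which allows selection of uracil prototrophs. It is followed by the galactose-inducible, Gal4-regulated GAL1 promoter, which drives an open reading frame encoding the fast-reacting CLIP-tag (fCLIP) followed by three tandem HA epitopes. The CLIP-tag is an O6-alkylguanine-DNA-alkyltransferase variant that reacts covalently with benzylcytosine derivatives, so fusion proteins can be labeled with a chosen fluorescent dye. The 3xHA sequence provides an epitope for antibody-based detection.

No terminator is annotated after the tag. This fits the stated purpose: when the cassette is inserted immediately upstream of a target coding sequence, fCLIP-3xHA is fused to the protein's N-terminus and the native promoter is replaced by GAL1. The record does not specify how the cassette is targeted to a locus.
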