Addgene plasmid #188936: pBS-SKII-URA-GAL1-fCLIP-3xHA
Purpose: Integration cassette to create N-terminal fusions for fluorescent tagging
Depositing lab: Stephen Buratowski. Depositing organization: Harvard Medical School. Publication: A set of Saccharomyces cerevisiae integration vectors for fluorescent dye labeling of proteins. Baek I, Le SN, Jeon J, Chun Y, Reed C, Buratowski S. G3 (Bethesda). 2022 Aug 9. pii: 6659097. doi: 10.1093/g3journal/jkac201. PubMed 35944214.
Backbone
  Vector backbone: pBlueScript II SK (+)
  Vector type: Yeast Expression
  Selectable markers: URA3
Growth in bacteria
  Bacterial resistance: Ampicillin, 100 μg/mL
  Growth temperature: 37°C
  Growth strain: DH5alpha
  Copy number: High Copy
Gene/Insert
  Gene/Insert name: URA-GAL1-fCLIP-3xHA
  Species: Synthetic
  Cloning method: Gibson Cloning
Terms and licenses: Academic/Nonprofit Terms; Industry Terms: Not Available to Industry
How to cite: pBS-SKII-URA-GAL1-fCLIP-3xHA was a gift from Stephen Buratowski (Addgene plasmid # 188936 ; http://n2t.net/addgene:188936 ; RRID:Addgene_188936)
